Addgene plasmid #183559: pKDR-CBh.6
Purpose: One in a series of plasmids to titrate levels of expressed protein to levels of endogenous protein (attenuated CBh promoter, Fig 3)
Depositing lab: Erik Dent. Depositing organization: University of Wisconsin, Madison. Publication: A Single Transcript Knockdown-Replacement Strategy Employing 5' UTR Secondary Structures to Precisely Titrate Rescue Protein Translation. Millette MM, Holland ED, Tenpas TJ, Dent EW. Front Genome Ed. 2022 Mar 28;4:803375. doi: 10.3389/fgeed.2022.803375. eCollection 2022. PubMed 35419562.
Backbone
  Vector backbone: pKDR
  Vector type: Mammalian Expression
Growth in bacteria
  Bacterial resistance: Ampicillin, 100 μg/mL
  Growth temperature: 37°C
  Growth strain: DH5alpha
  Copy number: High Copy
Gene/Insert
  Gene/Insert name: Attenuator Sequence 6
  Species: Other
  Promoter: CBh
  Cloning method: Gibson Cloning
Terms and licenses: Academic/Nonprofit Terms; Industry Terms: Not Available to Industry
How to cite: pKDR-CBh.6 was a gift from Erik Dent (Addgene plasmid # 183559 ; http://n2t.net/addgene:183559 ; RRID:Addgene_183559)
