[The description below was written by a language model from this plasmid's Addgene catalogue record and pLannotate feature annotations shown in this document.]
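Description:
pKDR-CBh.6 is a 6.4 kb mammalian expression plasmid built on the pKDR backbone, one member of a series designed to titrate the amount of an expressed protein down toward endogenous levels. It is propagated in E. coli as a high-copy plasmid through a ColE1/pUC-type origin and selected with ampicillin via the β-lactamase gene. The backbone also carries an SV40 origin and SV40 poly(A) signal, along with remnants of lac regulatory sequences and other short fragments that appear to be cloning vestiges rather than functional parts.

The payload is a single transcription unit driven by the CBh promoter, annotated here as its three components: a CMV enhancer, the chicken β-actin promoter and a hybrid CBA/MVM intron. The catalogued insert, Attenuator Sequence 6, is not annotated as a separate feature. Given the series' stated strategy of using 5' UTR secondary structures to tune translation, it presumably lies in the short unannotated stretch between the intron and the first coding sequence, though the record does not give its position. Downstream come mClover3, an EMCV IRES and mScarlet-I, so the green reporter is translated cap-dependently and is subject to the attenuator, while the red reporter is translated from the IRES and could serve as an internal reference from the same mRNA. A 3' miR-30a flanking sequence follows mScarlet-I, consistent with the knockdown-replacement design in which an miR-30-based hairpin shares the transcript, but no 5' miR-30a arm or hairpin is annotated and no knockdown target is recorded. The unit ends in a rabbit β-globin poly(A) signal. The plasmid is used to measure how strongly this attenuator variant reduces CBh-driven protein output.
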