Features (pLannotate 1.2.2; 21 found; start..end, strand, type, name):
     12..297     +  enhancer       CMV enhancer: human cytomegalovirus immediate early enhancer; contains an 18-bp deletion relative to the standard CMV enhancer
    299..576     +  promoter       chicken β-actin promoter: No description available
    577..804     +  intron         hybrid intron: hybrid between chicken β-actin (CBA) and minute virus of mice (MMV) introns (Gray et al., 2011)
    853..1569    +  CDS            mClover3: mClover3 is a basic (constitutively fluorescent) green/yellow fluorescent protein published in 2016, derived from Aequorea victoria. It is reported to be a rapidly-maturing monomer with high acid sensitivity.
   1714..2176    +  misc_feature   IRES: internal ribosome entry site (IRES) of the encephalomyocarditis virus (EMCV)
   2256..2948    +  CDS            mScarlet-I: mScarlet-I is a basic (constitutively fluorescent) red fluorescent protein published in 2016, derived from synthetic construct. It is reported to be a rapidly-maturing monomer with moderate acid sensitivity.
   3155..3281    +  ncRNA          3' miR-30a: sequence downstream of the 71-nt precursor of the human miR-30a microRNA (Zeng et al., 2002) miRNA
   3311..3350    +  promoter       PGK promoter (fragment): mouse phosphoglycerate kinase 1 promoter
   3356..3427    +  CDS            HBB (fragment): HBB_PONPY - Experimental evidence at transcript level: Swiss-Prot protein existence level 2. Involved in oxygen transport from the lung to the various peripheral tissues. From Pongo pygmaeus (Bornean orangutan).
   3498..3553    +  polyA_signal   β-globin poly(A) signal: rabbit β-globin polyadenylation signal (Gil and Proudfoot, 1987)
   3938..3954    -  protein_bind   lac operator: The lac repressor binds to the lac operator to inhibit transcription in E. coli. This inhibition can be relieved by adding lactose or isopropyl-β-D-thiogalactopyranoside (IPTG). lac repressor encoded by lacI
   3962..3992    -  promoter       lac promoter: promoter for the E. coli lac operon
   4007..4028    -  protein_bind   CAP binding site: CAP binding activates transcription in the presence of cAMP. E. coli catabolite activator protein
   4041..4080    -  CDS            lacI (fragment): lac repressor; lacI; The lac repressor binds to the lac operator to inhibit transcription in E. coli. This inhibition can be relieved by adding lactose or isopropyl-β-D-thiogalactopyranoside (IPTG).
   4087..4109    +  promoter       SV40 promoter (fragment): SV40 enhancer and early promoter
   4133..4268    +  rep_origin     SV40 ori: SV40 origin of replication
   4288..4422    +  polyA_signal   SV40 poly(A) signal: SV40 polyadenylation signal
   4424..4478    -  CDS            lacI (fragment): lac repressor; lacI; The lac repressor binds to the lac operator to inhibit transcription in E. coli. This inhibition can be relieved by adding lactose or isopropyl-β-D-thiogalactopyranoside (IPTG).
   4661..5249    -  rep_origin     ori: high-copy-number ColE1/pMB1/pBR322/pUC origin of replication
   5420..6280    -  CDS            AmpR: β-lactamase; bla; confers resistance to ampicillin, carbenicillin, and related antibiotics
   6281..6385    -  promoter       AmpR promoter: bla
>Addgene plasmid #183559 | pKDR-CBh.6 | addgene full sequence | sequence record 365458 | Addgene NGS Result
GTCGACGTACCCGTTACATAACTTACGGTAAATGGCCCGCCTGGCTGACCGCCCAACGACCCCCGCCCAT
TGACGTCAATAGTAACGCCAATAGGGACTTTCCATTGACGTCAATGGGTGGAGTATTTACGGTAAACTGC
CCACTTGGCAGTACATCAAGTGTATCATATGCCAAGTACGCCCCCTATTGACGTCAATGACGGTAAATGG
CCCGCCTGGCATTGTGCCCAGTACATGACCTTATGGGACTTTCCTACTTGGCAGTACATCTACGTATTAG
TCATCGCTATTACCATGGTCGAGGTGAGCCCCACGTTCTGCTTCACTCTCCCCATCTCCCCCCCCTCCCC
ACCCCCAATTTTGTATTTATTTATTTTTTAATTATTTTGTGCAGCGATGGGGGCGGGGGGGGGGGGGGGG
CGCGCGCCRGGSGGGGSGGGGSGGGGSGRGGGGSGGGGSGGGGSGAGGCGGAGAGGKGCGGCGGCAGCCA
ATCAGAGCGGCGCGCTCCGAAAGTTTCCTTTTATGGCGAGGCGGCGGCGGCGGCGGCCCTATAAAAAGCG
AAGCGCGCGGCGGGCGGGAGTCGCTGCGCGCTGCCTTCGCCCCGTGCCCCGCTCCGCCGCCGCCTCGCGC
CGCCCGCCCCGGCTCTGACTGACCGCGTTACTCCCACAGGTGAGCGGGCGGGACGGCCCTTCTCCTCCGG
GCTGTAATTAGCTGAGCAAGAGGTAAGGGTTTAAGGGATGGTTGGTTGGTGGGGTATTAATGTTTAATTA
CCTGGAGCACCTGCCTGAAATCACTTTTTTTCAGGTTGGACCGGTCGGCCGCGTGCGGTATACTCCGCAC
GCGGCCGCCACCATGGTGAGCAAGGGCGAGGAGCTGTTCACCGGGGTGGTGCCCATCCTGGTCGAGCTGG
ACGGCGACGTAAACGGCCACAAGTTCAGCGTCCGCGGCGAGGGCGAGGGCGATGCCACCAACGGCAAGCT
GACCCTGAAGTTCATCTGCACCACCGGCAAGCTGCCCGTGCCCTGGCCCACCCTCGTGACCACCTTCGGC
TACGGCGTGGCCTGCTTCAGCCGCTACCCCGACCACATGAAGCAGCACGACTTCTTCAAGTCCGCCATGC
CCGAAGGCTACGTCCAGGAGCGCACCATCTCTTTCAAGGACGACGGTACCTACAAGACCCGCGCCGAGGT
GAAGTTCGAGGGCGACACCCTGGTGAACCGCATCGAGCTGAAGGGCATCGACTTCAAGGAGGACGGCAAC
ATCCTGGGGCACAAGCTGGAGTACAACTTCAACAGCCACTACGTCTATATCACGGCCGACAAGCAGAAGA
ACTGCATCAAGGCTAACTTCAAGATCCGCCACAACGTTGAGGACGGCAGCGTGCAGCTCGCCGACCACTA
CCAGCAGAACACCCCCATCGGCGACGGCCCCGTGCTGCTGCCCGACAACCACTACCTGAGCCATCAGTCC
AAGCTGAGCAAAGACCCCAACGAGAAGCGCGATCACATGGTCCTGCTGGAGTTCGTGACCGCCGCCGGGA
TTACACATGGCATGGACGAGCTGTACAAGTAGCCTGCAGGGTCACCTAAATAATTCCGCCCCCCCCTCTC
CCTCCCCCCCCCCTAACGTTACTGGCCGAAGCCGCTTGGAATAAGGCCGGTGTGCGTTTGTCTATATGTT
ATTTTCCACCATATTGCCGTCTTTTGGCAATGTGAGGGCCCGGAAACCTGGCCCTGTCTTCTTGACGAGC
ATTCCTAGGGGTCTTTCCCCTCTCGCCAAAGGAATGCAAGGTCTGTTGAATGTCGTGAAGGAAGCAGTTC
CTCTGGAAGCTTCTTGAAGACAAACAACGTCTGTAGCGACCCTTTGCAGGCAGCGGAACCCCCCACCTGG
CGACAGGTGCCTCTGCGGCCAAAAGCCACGTGTATAAGATACACCTGCAAAGGCGGCACAACCCCAGTGC
CACGTTGTGAGTTGGATAGTTGTGGAAAGAGTCAAATGGCTCTCCTCAAGCGTATTCAACAAGGGGCTGA
AGGATGCCCAGAAGGTACCCCATTGTATGGGATCTGATCTGGGGCCTCGGTGCACATGCTTTACATGTGT
TTAGTCGAGGTTAAAAAAACGTCTAGGCCCCCCGAACCACGGGGACGTGGTTTTCCTTTGAAAAACACGA
TGATAATATGGCCACAACCATGGGCTGCACCGTGAGCGCCGAGGACAAGGCGGCGGCCGAGCGCGGCTCT
GGTTCCGGCACTAGTGTGAGTAAAGGAGAGGCCGTTATAAAAGAGTTCATGCGGTTCAAGGTACACATGG
AGGGATCAATGAACGGACACGAGTTCGAAATCGAAGGGGAAGGAGAGGGCAGGCCCTATGAGGGTACTCA
GACCGCCAAACTCAAAGTGACAAAGGGAGGCCCTTTGCCTTTCTCTTGGGACATCTTGTCACCACAATTT
ATGTATGGCTCCCGAGCATTTATAAAACACCCAGCAGACATACCCGATTACTACAAGCAGTCTTTCCCAG
AAGGTTTTAAATGGGAAAGGGTCATGAACTTTGAGGATGGTGGTGCTGTGACGGTGACGCAGGATACTTC
TTTGGAGGACGGAACACTCATCTACAAGGTAAAGCTCAGGGGCACGAACTTCCCGCCGGACGGACCAGTC
ATGCAGAAAAAGACTATGGGATGGGAGGCTTCCACCGAACGGTTGTATCCCGAGGACGGTGTTTTGAAGG
GAGATATAAAAATGGCTCTTCGGCTGAAAGATGGAGGCAGATACTTGGCAGATTTTAAGACCACGTATAA
GGCAAAAAAACCAGTGCAAATGCCGGGAGCATATAACGTTGACCGCAAACTGGACATCACCTCACATAAC
GAGGATTATACAGTAGTAGAACAGTACGAAAGAAGCGAAGGGAGGCACAGCACCGGGGGTATGGATGAGC
TGTATAAGTGATAGGCATGCTGTTTGAATGAGGCTTCAGTACTTTACAGAATCGTTGCCTGCACATCTTG
GAAACACTTGCTGGGATTACTTCGACTTCTTAACCCAACAGAAGGCTCGAGAAGGTATATTGCTGTTGAC
AGTGAGCGCACTCTTTCTAGGAGGTTGTGATAGTGAAGCCACAGATGTATCACAACCTCCTAGAAAGAGT
ATGCCTACTGCCTCGGACTTCAAGGGGCTAGAATTCGAGCAATTATCTTGTTTACTAAAACTGAATACCT
TGCTATCTCTTTGATACATTTTTACAAAGCTGAATTAAAATGGTATAAATTAAATCACTTTTTTCAATTG
ACGCGTGATCTAATTCTACCGGGTAGGGGAGGCGCTTTTCCCAAGGCAGTCTGGAGCATGGCCGCACTCC
TCAGGTGCAGGCTGCCTATCAGAAGGTGGTGGCTGGTGTGGCCAATGCCCTGGCTCACAAATACCACTGA
GATCTTTTTCCCTCTGCCAAAAATTATGGGGACATCATGAAGCCCCTTGAGCATCTGACTTCTGGCTAAT
AAAGGAAATTTATTTTCATTGCAATAGTGTGTTGGAATTTTTTGTGTCTCTCACTCGGAAGGACATATGG
GAGGGCAAATCATTTAAAACATCAGAATGAGTATTTGGTTTAGAGTTTGGCAACATATGCCCATATGCTG
GCTGCCATGAACAAAGGTTGGCTATAAAGAGGTCATCAGTATATGAAACAGCCCCCTGCTGTCCATTCCT
TATTCCATAGAAAAGCCTTGACTTGAGGTTAGATTTTTTTTATATTTTGTTTTGTGTTATTTTTTTCTTT
AACATCCCTAAAATTTTCCTTACATGTTTTACTAGCCAGATTTTTCCTCCTCTCCTGACTACTCCCAGTC
ATAGCTGTCCCTCTTCTCTTATGGAGATCCCTCGACCTGCAGCCCAAGCTTGGCGTAATCATGGTCATAG
CTGTTTCCTGTGTGAAATTGTTATCCGCTCACAATTCCACACAACATACGAGCCGGAAGCATAAAGTGTA
AAGCCTGGGGTGCCTAATGAGTGAGCTAACTCACATTAATTGCGTTGCGCTCACTGCCCGCTTTCCAGTC
GGGAAACCTGTCGTGCCAGCGGATCCGCATCTCAATTAGTCAGCAACCATAGTCCCGCCCCTAACTCCGC
CCATCCCGCCCCTAACTCCGCCCAGTTCCGCCCATTCTCCGCCCCATGGCTGACTAATTTTTTTTATTTA
TGCAGAGGCCGAGGCCGCCTCGGCCTCTGAGCTATTCCAGAAGTAGTGAGGAGGCTTTTTTGGAGGCCTA
GGCTTTTGCAAAAAGCTAACTTGTTTATTGCAGCTTATAATGGTTACAAATAAAGCAATAGCATCACAAA
TTTCACAAATAAAGCATTTTTTTCACTGCATTCTAGTTGTGGTTTGTCCAAACTCATCAATGTATCTTAT
CATGTCTGGATCCGCTGCATTAATGAATCGGCCAACGCGCGGGGAGAGGCGGTTTGCGTATTGGGCGCTC
TTCCGCTTCCTCGCTCACTGACTCGCTGCGCTCGGTCGTTCGGCTGCGGCGAGCGGTATCAGCTCACTCA
AAGGCGGTAATACGGTTATCCACAGAATCAGGGGATAACGCAGGAAAGAACATGTGAGCAAAAGGCCAGC
AAAAGGCCAGGAACCGTAAAAAGGCCGCGTTGCTGGCGTTTTTCCATAGGCTCCGCCCCCCTGACGAGCA
TCACAAAAATCGACGCTCAAGTCAGAGGTGGCGAAACCCGACAGGACTATAAAGATACCAGGCGTTTCCC
CCTGGAAGCTCCCTCGTGCGCTCTCCTGTTCCGACCCTGCCGCTTACCGGATACCTGTCCGCCTTTCTCC
CTTCGGGAAGCGTGGCGCTTTCTCATAGCTCACGCTGTAGGTATCTCAGTTCGGTGTAGGTCGTTCGCTC
CAAGCTGGGCTGTGTGCACGAACCCCCCGTTCAGCCCGACCGCTGCGCCTTATCCGGTAACTATCGTCTT
GAGTCCAACCCGGTAAGACACGACTTATCGCCACTGGCAGCAGCCACTGGTAACAGGATTAGCAGAGCGA
GGTATGTAGGCGGTGCTACAGAGTTCTTGAAGTGGTGGCCTAACTACGGCTACACTAGAAGAACAGTATT
TGGTATCTGCGCTCTGCTGAAGCCAGTTACCTTCGGAAAAAGAGTTGGTAGCTCTTGATCCGGCAAACAA
ACCACCGCTGGTAGCGGTGGTTTTTTTGTTTGCAAGCAGCAGATTACGCGCAGAAAAAAAGGATCTCAAG
AAGATCCTTTGATCTTTTCTACGGGGTCTGACGCTCAGTGGAACGAAAACTCACGTTAAGGGATTTTGGT
CATGAGATTATCAAAAAGGATCTTCACCTAGATCCTTTTAAATTAAAAATGAAGTTTTAAATCAATCTAA
AGTATATATGAGTAAACTTGGTCTGACAGTTACCAATGCTTAATCAGTGAGGCACCTATCTCAGCGATCT
GTCTATTTCGTTCATCCATAGTTGCCTGACTCCCCGTCGTGTAGATAACTACGATACGGGAGGGCTTACC
ATCTGGCCCCAGTGCTGCAATGATACCGCGAGACCCACGCTCACCGGCTCCAGATTTATCAGCAATAAAC
CAGCCAGCCGGAAGGGCCGAGCGCAGAAGTGGTCCTGCAACTTTATCCGCCTCCATCCAGTCTATTAATT
GTTGCCGGGAAGCTAGAGTAAGTAGTTCGCCAGTTAATAGTTTGCGCAACGTTGTTGCCATTGCTACAGG
CATCGTGGTGTCACGCTCGTCGTTTGGTATGGCTTCATTCAGCTCCGGTTCCCAACGATCAAGGCGAGTT
ACATGATCCCCCATGTTGTGCAAAAAAGCGGTTAGCTCCTTCGGTCCTCCGATCGTTGTCAGAAGTAAGT
TGGCCGCAGTGTTATCACTCATGGTTATGGCAGCACTGCATAATTCTCTTACTGTCATGCCATCCGTAAG
ATGCTTTTCTGTGACTGGTGAGTACTCAACCAAGTCATTCTGAGAATAGTGTATGCGGCGACCGAGTTGC
TCTTGCCCGGCGTCAATACGGGATAATACCGCGCCACATAGCAGAACTTTAAAAGTGCTCATCATTGGAA
AACGTTCTTCGGGGCGAAAACTCTCAAGGATCTTACCGCTGTTGAGATCCAGTTCGATGTAACCCACTCG
TGCACCCAACTGATCTTCAGCATCTTTTACTTTCACCAGCGTTTCTGGGTGAGCAAAAACAGGAAGGCAA
AATGCCGCAAAAAAGGGAATAAGGGCGACACGGAAATGTTGAATACTCATACTCTTCCTTTTTCAATATT
ATTGAAGCATTTATCAGGGTTATTGTCTCATGAGCGGATACATATTTGAATGTATTTAGAAAAATAAACA
AATAGGGGTTCCGCGCACATTTCCCCGAAAAGTGCCACCTG
